>Addgene plasmid #21859 | ATF4 12: 5’ATF4.uORF1AUA.GFP | depositor full sequence | sequence record 10045 | Author sequence
TAGTTATTAATAGTAATCAATTACGGGGTCATTAGTTCATAGCCCATATATGGAGTTCCGCGTTACATAA
CTTACGGTAAATGGCCCGCCTGGCTGACCGCCCAACGACCCCCGCCCATTGACGTCAATAATGACGTATG
TTCCCATAGTAACGCCAATAGGGACTTTCCATTGACGTCAATGGGTGGAGTATTTACGGTAAACTGCCCA
CTTGGCAGTACATCAAGTGTATCATATGCCAAGTACGCCCCCTATTGACGTCAATGACGGTAAATGGCCC
GCCTGGCATTATGCCCAGTACATGACCTTATGGGACTTTCCTACTTGGCAGTACATCTACGTATTAGTCA
TCGCTATTACCATGGTGATGCGGTTTTGGCAGTACATCAATGGGCGTGGATAGCGGTTTGACTCACGGGG
ATTTCCAAGTCTCCACCCCATTGACGTCAATGGGAGTTTGTTTTGGCACCAAAATCAACGGGACTTTCCA
AAATGTCGTAACAACTCCGCCCCATTGACGCAAATGGGCGGTAGGCGTGTACGGTGGGAGGTCTATATAA
GCAGAGCTGGTTTAGTGAACCGTCAGATCCGCTAGCGCTACCGGACTCAGATCTCGAGCTCAAGCTTTTC
TGCTTGCTGTCTGCCGGTTTGAGTTGTGCGCTCGGGTGTCCCTTTCCTCTTCCCCTCCCGCAGGGCTTGC
GGCCACCATAGCGTATTAGAGGCAGCAGTGCCTGCGGCAGCGTTGGCCTTTGCAGCGGCGGCAGCAGCAC
CAGGCTCTGCAGCGGCAACCCCCACCGGCCTAAGCCATGGCGCTCTTCACGAAATCCAGCAGCAGTGTTG
CTGTAACGGACAAAGATACCTTCGAGTTAAGCACATTCCTGGAATCCAGCAAAGCCCCACAACATGACCG
AGATGAGCTTCCTGAACAGCGAAGTGTTGGCGGGGGACTTGATGTCCCCCTTCGACCAGTCGGGTTTGGG
GGCTGAAGAAAGCCTAGGTCTCTTAGATGACTATCTGGAGGTGGGGGATCCACCGGTCGCCACCATGGTG
AGCAAGGGCGAGGAGCTGTTCACCGGGGTGGTGCCCATCCTGGTCGAGCTGGACGGCGACGTAAACGGCC
ACAAGTTCAGCGTGTCCGGCGAGGGCGAGGGCGATGCCACCTACGGCAAGCTGACCCTGAAGTTCATCTG
CACCACCGGCAAGCTGCCCGTGCCCTGGCCCACCCTCGTGACCACCCTGACCTACGGCGTGCAGTGCTTC
AGCCGCTACCCCGACCACATGAAGCAGCACGACTTCTTCAAGTCCGCCATGCCCGAAGGCTACGTCCAGG
AGCGCACCATCTTCTTCAAGGACGACGGCAACTACAAGACCCGCGCCGAGGTGAAGTTCGAGGGCGACAC
CCTGGTGAACCGCATCGAGCTGAAGGGCATCGACTTCAAGGAGGACGGCAACATCCTGGGGCACAAGCTG
GAGTACAACTACAACAGCCACAACGTCTATATCATGGCCGACAAGCAGAAGAACGGCATCAAGGTGAACT
TCAAGATCCGCCACAACATCGAGGACGGCAGCGTGCAGCTCGCCGACCACTACCAGCAGAACACCCCCAT
CGGCGACGGCCCCGTGCTGCTGCCCGACAACCACTACCTGAGCACCCAGTCCGCCCTGAGCAAAGACCCC
AACGAGAAGCGCGATCACATGGTCCTGCTGGAGTTCGTGACCGCCGCCGGGATCACTCTCGGCATGGACG
AGCTGTACAAGTAAAGCGGCCGCGACTCTAGATCATAATCAGCCATACCACATTTGTAGAGGTTTTACTT
GCTTTAAAAAACCTCCCACACCTCCCCCTGAACCTGAAACATAAAATGAATGCAATTGTTGTTGTTAACT
TGTTTATTGCAGCTTATAATGGTTACAAATAAAGCAATAGCATCACAAATTTCACAAATAAAGCATTTTT
TTCACTGCATTCTAGTTGTGGTTTGTCCAAACTCATCAATGTATCTTAAGGCGTAAATTGTAAGCGTTAA
TATTTTGTTAAAATTCGCGTTAAATTTTTGTTAAATCAGCTCATTTTTTAACCAATAGGCCGAAATCGGC
AAAATCCCTTATAAATCAAAAGAATAGACCGAGATAGGGT
[37 nt withheld, positions 2141-2177]
AAAGAACGTGGACTCCAACGTCAAAGG
[49 nt withheld, positions 2205-2253]
T
[91 nt withheld, positions 2255-2345]
G
[124 nt withheld, positions 2347-2470]
CAGGTGGCACTTTTCGGGGAAATGTGCGCGGAACCCCTATTTGTTTATTTTTCTAAATACATTCAAATAT
GTATCCGCTCATGAGACAATAACCCTGATAAATGCTTCAATAATATTGAAAAAGGAAGAGTCCTGAGGCG
GAAAGAACCAGCTGTGGAATGTGTGTCAGTTAGGGTGTGGAAAGTCCCCAGGCTCCCCAGCAGGCAGAAG
TATGCAAAGCATGCATCTCAATTAGTCAGCAACCAGGTGTGGAAAGTCCCCAGGCTCCCCAGCAGGCAGA
AGTATGCAAAGCATGCATCTCAATTAGTCAGCAACCATAGTCCCGCCCCTAACTCCGCCCATCCCGCCCC
TAACTCCGCCCAGTTCCGCCCATTCTCCGCCCCATGGCTGACTAATTTTTTTTATTTATGCAGAGGCCGA
GGCCGCCTCGGCCTCTGAGCTATTCCAGAAGTAGTGAGGAGGCTTTTTTGGAGGCCTAGGCTTTTGCAAA
GATCGATCAAGAGACAGGATGAGGATCGTTTCGCATGATTGAACAAGATGGATTGCACGCAGGTTCTCCG
GCCGCTTGGGTGGAGAGGCTATTCGGCTATGACTGGGCACAACAGACAATCGGCTGCTCTGATGCCGCCG
TGTTCCGGCTGTCAGCGCAGGGGCGCCCGGTTCTTTTTGTCAAGACCGACCTGTCCGGTGCCCTGAATGA
ACTGCAAGACGAGGCAGCGCGGCTATCGTGGCTGGCCACGACGGGCGTTCCTTGCGCAGCTGTGCTCGAC
GTTGTCACTGAAGCGGGAAGGGACTGGCTGCTATTGGGCGAAGTGCCGGGGCAGGATCTCCTGTCATCTC
ACCTTGCTCCTGCCGAGAAAGTATCCATCATGGCTGATGCAATGCGGCGGCTGCATACGCTTGATCCGGC
TACCTGCCCATTCGACCACCAAGCGAAACATCGCATCGAGCGAGCACGTACTCGGATGGAAGCCGGTCTT
GTCGATCAGGATGATCTGGACGAAGAGCATCAGGGGCTCGCGCCAGCCGAACTGTTCGCCAGGCTCAAGG
CGAGCATGCCCGACGGCGAGGATCTCGTCGTGACCCATGGCGATGCCTGCTTGCCGAATATCATGGTGGA
AAATGGCCGCTTTTCTGGATTCATCGACTGTGGCCGGCTGGGTGTGGCGGACCGCTATCAGGACATAGCG
TTGGCTACCCGTGATATTGCTGAAGAGCTTGGCGGCGAATGGGCTGACCGCTTCCTCGTGCTTTACGGTA
TCGCCGCTCCCGATTCGCAGCGCATCGCCTTCTATCGCCTTCTTGACGAGTTCTTCTGAGCGGGACTCTG
GGGTTCGAAATGACCGACCAAGCGACGCCCAACCTGCCATCACGAGATTTCGATTCCACCGCCGCCTTCT
ATGAAAGGTTGGGCTTCGGAATCGTTTTCCGGGACGCCGGCTGGATGATCCTCCAGCGCGGGGATCTCAT
GCTGGAGTTCTTCGCCCACCCTAGGGGGAGGCTAACTGAAACACGGAAGGAGACAATACCGGAAGGAACC
CGCGCTATGACGGCAATAAAAAGACAGAATAAAACGCACGGTGTTGGGTCGTTTGTTCATAAACGCGGGG
TTCGGTCCCAGGGCTGGCACTCTGTCGATACCCCACCGAGACCCCATTGGGGCCAATACGCCCGCGTTTC
TTCCTTTTCCCCACCCCACCCCCCAAGTTCGGGTGAAGGCCCAGGGCTCGCAGCCAACGTCGGGGCGGCA
GGCCCTGCCATAGCCTCAGGTTACTCATATATACTTTAGATTGATTTAAAACTTCATTTTTAATTTAAAA
GGATCTAGGTGAAGATCCTTTTTGATAATCTCATGACCAAAATCCCTTAACGTGAGTTTTCGTTCCACTG
AGCGTCAGACCCCGTAGAAAAGATCAAAGGATCTTCTTGAGATCCTTTTTTTCTGCGCGTAATCTGCTGC
TTGCAAACAAAAAAACCACCGCTACCAGCGGTGGTTTGTTTGCCGGATCAAGAGCTACCAACTCTTTTTC
CGAAGGTAACTGGCTTCAGCAGAGCGCAGATACCAAATACTGTCCTTCTAGTGTAGCCGTAGTTAGGCCA
CCACTTCAAGAACTCTGTAGCACCGCCTACATACCTCGCTCTGCTAATCCTGTTACCAGTGGCTGCTGCC
AGTGGCGATAAGTCGTGTCTTACCGGGTTGGACTCAAGACGATAGTTACCGGATAAGGCGCAGCGGTCGG
GCTGAACGGGGGGTTCGTGCACACAGCCCAGCTTGGAGCGAACGACCTACACCGAACTGAGATACCTACA
GCGTGAGCTATGAGAAAGCGCCACGCTTCCCGAAGGGAGAAAGGCGGACAGGTATCCGGTAAGCGGCAGG
GTCGGAACAGGAGAGCGCACGAGGGAGCTTCCAGGGGGAAACGCCTGGTATCTTTATAGTCCTGTCGGGT
TTCGCCACCTCTGACTTGAGCGTCGATTTTTGTGATGCTCGTCAGGGGGGCGGAGCCTATGGAAAAACGC
CAGCAACGCGGCCTTTTTACGGTTCCTGGCCTTTTGCTGGCCTTTTGCTCACATGTTCTTTCCTGCGTTA
TCCCCTGATTCTGTGGATAACCGTATTACCGCCATGCAT
Features (pLannotate 1.2.2; 15 found; start..end, strand, type, name):
     61..364     +  enhancer       CMV enhancer: human cytomegalovirus immediate early enhancer
    365..568     +  promoter       CMV promoter: human cytomegalovirus (CMV) immediate early promoter
    591..627     +  misc_feature   MCS (fragment): multiple cloning site
    904..1023    +  CDS            Atf4 (fragment): ATF4_RAT - Experimental evidence at protein level: Swiss-Prot protein existence level 1. Transcription factor that binds the cAMP response element (CRE) (consensus: 5'-GTGACGT[AC][AG]-3') and displays two biological functions, as regulator of metabolic and redox processes under normal cellular conditions, and as master transcription factor during integrated stress response (ISR) (By similarity). Binds to asymmetric CRE's as a heterodimer and to palindromic CRE's as a homodimer (By similarity). Core effector of the ISR, which is required for adaptation to various stress such as endoplasmic reti
   1045..1764    +  CDS            EGFP: the original enhanced GFP (Yang et al., 1996) mammalian codon-optimized
   1781..1864    +  CDS            large T antigen (fragment): large T antigen from SV40 (simian virus 40)
   1887..2008    +  polyA_signal   SV40 poly(A) signal: SV40 polyadenylation signal
   2042..2470    -  rep_origin     f1 ori (sequence partly withheld): f1 bacteriophage origin of replication; arrow indicates direction of (+) strand synthesis
   2497..2601    +  promoter       AmpR promoter: bla
   2603..2960    +  promoter       SV40 promoter: SV40 enhancer and early promoter
   2995..3789    +  CDS            NeoR/KanR: aminoglycoside phosphotransferase from Tn5; aph(3')-II (or nptII); confers resistance to neomycin, kanamycin, and G418 (Geneticin®)
   3810..3962    +  CDS            ble (fragment): BLE_KLEPN - Experimental evidence at protein level: Swiss-Prot protein existence level 1. Binding protein with a strong affinity to the bleomycin family of antibiotics. Binds to CL990; an antimitotic-antibiotic compound. From Klebsiella pneumoniae.
   4021..4068    +  polyA_signal   HSV TK poly(A) signal: herpes simplex virus thymidine kinase polyadenylation signal (Cole and Stacy, 1985)
   4159..4175    -  polyA_signal   bGH poly(A) signal (fragment): bovine growth hormone polyadenylation signal
   4397..4985    +  rep_origin     ori: high-copy-number ColE1/pMB1/pBR322/pUC origin of replication
