[The description below was written by a language model from this plasmid's Addgene catalogue record and pLannotate feature annotations shown in this document.]
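Description:
ATF4 12: 5'ATF4.uORF1AUA.GFP is a mammalian expression reporter built on the Clontech pEGFP-N1 backbone. It carries a 366 bp fragment of mouse Atf4 placed between the human CMV immediate early enhancer/promoter and the EGFP coding sequence. As the name and annotation indicate, the insert comprises the Atf4 5' leader with its upstream open reading frames. It continues into a short stretch of the ATF4 coding region, annotated as an Atf4 CDS fragment just upstream of EGFP, so that EGFP is a C-terminal fusion whose output reports translation initiation at the ATF4 start site. Transcripts terminate at the SV40 polyadenylation signal. In this variant the AUG start codon of uORF1 has been changed to AUA, which removes initiation at the first upstream reading frame.

The plasmid replicates in E. coli from a high-copy pUC-type origin and also carries an f1 origin. A single NeoR/KanR (Tn5 aminoglycoside phosphotransferase) gene, followed by the HSV TK polyadenylation signal, provides both selections. A bacterial promoter drives it for kanamycin selection, and the SV40 enhancer/early promoter drives it for G418 selection in mammalian cells. The depositor stresses that the plasmid is not ampicillin resistant. The short large T antigen, ble and bGH poly(A) fragments in the feature table appear to be minor backbone matches rather than functional elements.

The associated publication concerns translation reinitiation at alternative reading frames in the integrated stress response. The construct therefore serves to test how uORF1 contributes to stress-regulated ATF4 translation, presumably by comparing its GFP output with that of related leader constructs, which this record does not describe.
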