Addgene plasmid #21859: ATF4 12: 5’ATF4.uORF1AUA.GFP
Depositing lab: David Ron. Depositing organization: NYU Grossman School of Medicine. Publication: Translation reinitiation at alternative open reading frames regulates gene expression in an integrated stress response. Lu PD, Harding HP, Ron D. J Cell Biol. 2004 Oct 11. 167(1):27-33. 10.1083/jcb.200408003 PubMed 15479734.
Backbone
  Vector backbone: pEGFP-N1
  Backbone manufacturer: Clontech
  Backbone size w/o insert (bp): 4733
  Vector type: Mammalian Expression
  Selectable markers: Neomycin (select with G418)
Growth in bacteria
  Bacterial resistance: Kanamycin, 50 μg/mL
  Growth temperature: 37°C
  Growth strain: DH5alpha
  Copy number: Unknown
Gene/Insert
  Gene/Insert name: ATF4
  Species: M. musculus (mouse)
  Insert size (bp): 366
  Mutation: AUG codon of uORF1 was converted to AUA
  Entrez Gene: Atf4 (a.k.a. Atf-4, C/ATF, CREB-2, CREB2, TAXREB67)
  Tag / fusion protein: EGFP (C terminal on backbone)
  Cloning method: Restriction Enzyme; 5′ cloning site HindII (unknown if destroyed); 3′ cloning site BamHI (unknown if destroyed)
  Sequencing primers: 5′ CMV-F; 3′ EGFP-N
Terms and licenses: Academic/Nonprofit Terms; Industry Terms: Not Available to Industry
Depositor comments: These pEGFP-based plasmids have NEOr marker (and not the conventional AMPr marker). They should be propagated in the presence of 30mcg/ml kanamycin (and not on ampicillin)
How to cite: ATF4 12: 5’ATF4.uORF1AUA.GFP was a gift from David Ron (Addgene plasmid # 21859 ; http://n2t.net/addgene:21859 ; RRID:Addgene_21859)
