>Addgene plasmid #21859 | ATF4 12: 5’ATF4.uORF1AUA.GFP | addgene partial sequence | sequence record 27666 | 21859 with CMV-F
AGCTGGTTTAGTGAACCGTCAGATCCGCTAGCGCTACCGGACTCAGATCTCGAGCTCAAGCTTTTCTGCT
TGCTGTCTGCCGGTTTGAGTTGTGCGCTCGGGTGTCCCTTTCCTCTTCCCCTCCCGCAGGGCTTGCGGCC
ACCATAGCGTATTAGAGGCAGCAGTGCCTGCGGCAGCGTTGGCCTTTGCAGCGGCGGCAGCAGCACCAGG
CTCTGCAGCGGCAACCCCCACCGGCCTAAGCCATGGCGCTCTTCACGAAATCCAGCAGCAGTGTTGCTGT
AACGGACAAAGATACCTTCGAGTTAAGCACATTCCTGGAATCCAGCAAAGCCCCACAACATGACCGAGAT
GAGCTTCCTGAACAGCGAAGTGTTGGCGGGGGACTTGATGTCCCCCTTCGACCAGTCGGGTTTGGGGGCT
GAAGAAAGCCTAGGTCTCTTAGATGACTATCTGGAGGTGGGGGATCCACCGGTCGCCACCATGGTGAGCA
AGGGCGAGGAGCTGTTCACCGGGGTGGTGCCCATCCTGGTCGAGCTGGACGGCGACGTAAACGGCCACAA
GTTCAGCGTGTCCGGCGAGGGCGAGGGCGATGCCACCTACGGCAAGCTGACCCTGAAGTTCATCTGCACC
ACCGGCAAGCTGCCCGTGCCCTGGCCCACCCTCGTGACCACCCTGACCTACGGCGTGCAGTGCTTCAGCC
GCTACCCCGACCACATGAAGCAGCACGACTTCTTCA
